>Addgene plasmid #184966 | pSCL.037 | addgene full sequence | sequence record 376554 | Addgene NGS Result
TTTTCTTTAATTTCTTTTTTTACTTTCTATTTTTAATTTATATATTTATATTAAAAAATTTAAATTATAA
TTATTTTTATAGCACGTGATGAAAAGGACCCAGGTGGCACTTTTCGGGGAAATGTGCGCGGAACCCCTAT
TTGTTTATTTTTCTAAATACATTCAAATATGTATCCGCTCATGAGACAATAACCCTGATAAATGCTTCAA
TAATATTGAAAAAGGAAGAGTATGAGTATTCAACATTTCCGTGTCGCCCTTATTCCCTTTTTTGCGGCAT
TTTGCCTTCCTGTTTTTGCTCACCCAGAAACGCTGGTGAAAGTAAAAGATGCTGAAGATCAGTTGGGTGC
ACGAGTGGGTTACATCGAACTGGATCTCAACAGCGGTAAGATCCTTGAGAGTTTTCGCCCCGAAGAACGT
TTTCCAATGATGAGCACTTTTAAAGTTCTGCTATGTGGCGCGGTATTATCCCGTATTGACGCCGGGCAAG
AGCAACTCGGTCGCCGCATACACTATTCTCAGAATGACTTGGTTGAGTACTCACCAGTCACAGAAAAGCA
TCTTACGGATGGCATGACAGTAAGAGAATTATGCAGTGCTGCCATAACCATGAGTGATAACACTGCGGCC
AACTTACTTCTGACAACGATCGGAGGACCGAAGGAGCTAACCGCTTTTTTGCACAACATGGGGGATCATG
TAACTCGCCTTGATCGTTGGGAACCGGAGCTGAATGAAGCCATACCAAACGACGAGCGTGACACCACGAT
GCCTGTAGCAATGGCAACAACGTTGCGCAAACTATTAACTGGCGAACTACTTACTCTAGCTTCCCGGCAA
CAATTAATAGACTGGATGGAGGCGGATAAAGTTGCAGGACCACTTCTGCGCTCGGCCCTTCCGGCTGGCT
GGTTTATTGCTGATAAATCTGGAGCCGGTGAGCGTGGGTCTCGCGGTATCATTGCAGCACTGGGGCCAGA
TGGTAAGCCCTCCCGTATCGTAGTTATCTACACGACGGGGAGTCAGGCAACTATGGATGAACGAAATAGA
CAGATCGCTGAGATAGGTGCCTCACTGATTAAGCATTGGTAACTGTCAGACCAAGTTTACTCATATATAC
TTTAGATTGATTTAAAACTTCATTTTTAATTTAAAAGGATCTAGGTGAAGATCCTTTTTGATAATCTCAT
GACCAAAATCCCTTAACGTGAGTTTTCGTTCCACTGAGCGTCAGACCCCGTAGAAAAGATCAAAGGATCT
TCTTGAGATCCTTTTTTTCTGCGCGTAATCTGCTGCTTGCAAACAAAAAAACCACCGCTACCAGCGGTGG
TTTGTTTGCCGGATCAAGAGCTACCAACTCTTTTTCCGAAGGTAACTGGCTTCAGCAGAGCGCAGATACC
AAATACTGTTCTTCTAGTGTAGCCGTAGTTAGGCCACCACTTCAAGAACTCTGTAGCACCGCCTACATAC
CTCGCTCTGCTAATCCTGTTACCAGTGGCTGCTGCCAGTGGCGATAAGTCGTGTCTTACCGGGTTGGACT
CAAGACGATAGTTACCGGATAAGGCGCAGCGGTCGGGCTGAACGGGGGGTTCGTGCACACAGCCCAGCTT
GGAGCGAACGACCTACACCGAACTGAGATACCTACAGCGTGAGCTATGAGAAAGCGCCACGCTTCCCGAA
GGGAGAAAGGCGGACAGGTATCCGGTAAGCGGCAGGGTCGGAACAGGAGAGCGCACGAGGGAGCTTCCAG
GGGGAAACGCCTGGTATCTTTATAGTCCTGTCGGGTTTCGCCACCTCTGACTTGAGCGTCGATTTTTGTG
ATGCTCGTCAGGGGGGCGGAGCCTATGGAAAAAGGCCAGCAACGCGGCCTTTTTACGGTTCCTGGCCTTT
TGCTGGCCTTTTGCTGGCCTTTTGCTCAAGTAGAGGGGGTAATTTTTCCCCTTTATTTTGTTCATACATT
CTTAAATTGCTTTGCCTCTCCTTTTGGAAAGCTATACTTCGGAGCACTGTTGAGCGAAGGCTCATTAGAT
ATATTTTCTGTCATTTTCCTTAACCCAAAAATAAGGGAAAGGGTCCAAAAAGCGCTCGGACAACTGTTGA
CCGTGATCCGAAGGACTGGCTATACAGTGTTCACAAAATAGCCAAGCTGAAAATAATGTGTAGCTATGTT
CAGTTAGTTTGGCTAGCAAAGATATAAAAGCAGGTCGGAAATATTTATGGGCATTATTATGCAGAGCATC
AACATGATAAAAAAAAACAGTTGAATATTCCCTCAAAACGCCACATGAAATCTGCAGAGTATCTGAATAC
GTTCCGCCTTAGGAATTTGGGCCTCCCCGTGATGAACAATCTCCACGATATGAGCAAGGCGACTCGAATA
TCCGTGGAAACGCTGAGACTGCTCATCTATACAGCAGACTTTCGGTACAGGATCTACACGGTCGAAAAGA
AGGGGCCTGAGAAACGCATGCGAACAATTTATCAACCTAGCCGAGAGCTCAAGGCGTTGCAGGGCTGGGT
TCTTCGAAACATCCTTGACAAACTCTCATCATCACCCTTTAGTATTGGGTTTGAAAAGCACCAAAGCATC
CTTAACAACGCGACGCCACACATAGGTGCCAATTTCATATTGAACATCGACTTGGAGGATTTTTTTCCGA
GCCTCACAGCCAATAAAGTGTTCGGTGTTTTTCACAGTCTTGGGTACAATCGCCTTATTAGTTCCGTTCT
TACCAAGATTTGTTGTTACAAGAATCTCTTGCCCCAGGGAGCACCCAGCAGTCCGAAATTGGCGAATTTG
ATTTGTTCCAAGCTCGATTATCGAATACAAGGGTACGCGGGCAGCCGGGGACTCATCTATACCCGCTACG
CAGCTGCTCTTACGCTGTCTGCCCAATCAATGAAGAAGGTCGTAAAGGCGCGGGATTTCTTGTTTTCTAT
CATCCCGTCCGAGGGCTTGGTAATTAATTCCAAAAAGACTTGTATCTCAGGACCACGATCTCAGCGAAAA
GTGACAGGACTCGTCATTTCTCAAGAAAAAGTCGGTATAGGGAGAGAGAAGTATAAGGAAATCCGCGCGA
AGATCCACCACATATTCTGTGGCAAGAGCAGCGAGATAGAACACGTCCGAGGCTGGTTGTCCTTCATACT
GAGCGTGGACTCAAAAAGCCACCGCCGGTTGATCACCTATATTTCAAAACTGGAAAAGAAATATGGAAAG
AACCCACTCAACAAAGCTAAAACATAGACCGGTTAGATGCGCACCCTTAGCGAGAGGTTTATCATTAAGG
TCAACCTCTGGATGTTGTTTCGGCATCCTGCATTGAATCTGAGTTACTGTCTGTTTTCCTTGTTGGAACG
GAGAGCATCGCCTGATGCTCTCCGAGCCAACCAGGAAACCCGTTATTTCTGACGTAAGGGTGCGCAACCG
GTTAGTAATGAGTTTAAACAAAGAAAGTGGAATATTCATTCATATCATATTTTTTCTATTAACTGCCTGG
TTTCTTTTAAATTTTTTATTGGTTGTCGACTTGAACGGAGTGACAATATATATATATATATTTAATAATG
ACATCATTATCTGTAAATCTGATTCTTAATGCTATTCTAGTTATGTAAGAGTGGTCCTTTCCATAAAAAA
AAAAAAAGAAAAAAGAATTTTAGGAATACAATGCAGCTTGTAAGTAAAATCTGGAATATTCATATCGCCA
CAACTTCTTATGCTTATAAAAGCACTAATGCCTGAATTTATGTTGAAAATATGTGTCACAAATAAAGAAA
CTGTGACATCTGACACATTTCCACGTACCCAATTCGCCCTATAGTGAGTCGTATTACGCGCGCTCACTGG
CCGTCGTTTTACAACGTCGTGACTGGGAAAACCCTGGCGTTACCCAACTTAATCGCCTTGCAGCACATCC
CCCTTTCGCCAGCTGGCGTAATAGCGAAGAGGCCCGCACCGATCGCCCTTCCCAACAGTTGCGCAGCCTG
AATGGCGAATGG
[124 nt withheld, positions 4003-4126]
C
[91 nt withheld, positions 4128-4218]
A
[49 nt withheld, positions 4220-4268]
CCTTTGACGTTGGAGTCCACGTTCTTT
[37 nt withheld, positions 4296-4332]
ACCCTATCTCGGTCTATTCTTTTGATTTATAAGGGATTTTGCCGATTTCGGCCTATTGGTTAAAAAATGA
GCTGATTTAACAAAAATTTAACGCGAATTTTAACAAAATATTAACGCTTACAATTTCCTGATGCGGTATT
TTCTCCTTACGCATCTGTGCGGTATTTCACACCGCATAGGGTAATAACTGATATAATTAAATTGAAGCTC
TAATTTGTGAGTTTAGTATACATGCATTTACTTATAATACAGTTTTTTAGTTTTGCTGGCCGCATCTTCT
CAAATATGCTTCCCAGCCTGCTTTTCTGTAACGTTCACCCTCTACCTTAGCATCCCTTCCCTTTGCAAAT
AGTCCTCTTCCAACAATAATAATGTCAGATCCTGTAGAGACCACATCATCCACGGTTCTATACTGTTGAC
CCAATGCGTCTCCCTTGTCATCTAAACCCACACCGGGTGTCATAATCAACCAATCGTAACCTTCATCTCT
TCCACCCATGTCTCTTTGAGCAATAAAGCCGATAACAAAATCTTTGTCGCTCTTCGCAATGTCAACAGTA
CCCTTAGTATATTCTCCAGTAGATAGGGAGCCCTTGCATGACAATTCTGCTAACATCAAAAGGCCTCTAG
GTTCCTTTGTTACTTCTTCTGCCGCCTGCTTCAAACCGCTAACAATACCTGGGCCCACCACACCGTGTGC
ATTCGTAATGTCTGCCCATTCTGCTATTCTGTATACACCCGCAGAGTACTGCAATTTGACTGTATTACCA
ATGTCAGCAAATTTTCTGTCTTCGAAGAGTAAAAAATTGTACTTGGCGGATAATGCCTTTAGCGGCTTAA
CTGTGCCCTCCATGGAAAAATCAGTCAAGATATCCACATGTGTTTTTAGTAAACAAATTTTGGGACCTAA
TGCTTCAACTAACTCCAGTAATTCCTTGGTGGTACGAACATCCAATGAAGCACACAAGTTTGTTTGCTTT
TCGTGCATGATATTAAATAGCTTGGCAGCAACAGGACTAGGATGAGTAGCAGCACGTTCCTTATATGTAG
CTTTCGACATGATTTATCTTCGTTTCCTGCAGGTTTTTGTTCTGTGCAGTTGGGTTAAGAATACTGGGCA
ATTTCATGTTTCTTCAACACTACATATGCGTATATATACCAATCTAAGTCTGTGCTCCTTCCTTCGTTCT
TCCTTCTGTTCGGAGATTACCGAATCAAAAAAATTTCAAGGAAACCGAAATCAAAAAAAAGAATAAAAAA
AAAATGATGAATTGAAAAGGTGGTATGGTGCACTCTCAGTACAATCTGCTCTGATGCCGCATAGTTAAGC
CAGCCCCGACACCCGCCAACACCCGCTGACGCGCCCTGACGGGCTTGTCTGCTCCCGGCATCCGCTTACA
GACAAGCTGTGACCGTCTCCGGGAGCTGCATGTGTCAGAGGTTTTCACCGTCATCACCGAAACGCGCGAG
ACGAAAGGGCCTCGTGATACGCCTATTTTTATAGGTTAATGTCATGATAATAATGGTTTCTTAGACGGAT
CGCTTGCCTGTAACTTACACGCGCCTCGTATCTTTTAATGATGGAATAATTTGGGAATTTACTCTGTGTT
TATTTATTTTTATGTTTTGTATTTGGATTTTAGAAAGTAAATAAAGAAGGTAGAAGAGTTACGGAATGAA
GAAAAAAAAATAAACAAAGGTTTAAAAAATTTCAACAAAAAGCGTACTTTACATATATATTTATTAGACA
AGAAAAGCAGATTAAATAGATATACATTCGATTAACGATAAGTAAAATGTAAAATCACAGGATTTTCGTG
TGTGGTCTTCTACACAGACAAGATGAAACAATTCGGCATTAATACCTGAGAGCAGGAAGAGCAAGATAAA
AGGTAGTATTTGTTGGCGATCCCCCTAGAGTCTTTTACATCTTCGGAAAACAAAAACTATT
Features (pLannotate 1.2.2; 14 found; start..end, strand, type, name):
    127..231     +  promoter       AmpR promoter: bla
    232..1092    +  CDS            AmpR: β-lactamase; bla; confers resistance to ampicillin, carbenicillin, and related antibiotics
   1263..1851    +  rep_origin     ori: high-copy-number ColE1/pMB1/pBR322/pUC origin of replication
   2285..3244    +  CDS            RT86_ECOLX: Protein predicted: Swiss-Prot protein existence level 4. Participates in the synthesis of a msDNA (a branched RNA linked by a 2',5'-phosphodiester linkage to a single-stranded DNA) of unknown function. The retron transcript serves as primer and template to the reaction, and codes for the RT. From Escherichia coli.
   3544..3563    +  promoter       LEU2 promoter (fragment): S. cerevisiae LEU2
   3818..3836    -  promoter       T7 promoter: promoter for bacteriophage T7 RNA polymerase
   3844..3999    +  CDS            lacZα (fragment): LacZα fragment of β-galactosidase; lacZ fragment
   4003..4431    +  rep_origin     f1 ori (sequence partly withheld): f1 bacteriophage origin of replication; arrow indicates direction of (+) strand synthesis
   4459..4510    -  misc_feature   bom (fragment): basis of mobility region from pBR322
   4589..5392    -  CDS            URA3: orotidine-5'-phosphate decarboxylase, required for uracil biosynthesis; S. cerevisiae URA3; yeast auxotrophic marker, counterselectable with 5-fluoroorotic acid (5-FOA)
   5393..5608    -  promoter       URA3 promoter: S. cerevisiae URA3
   5616..5665    -  misc_feature   bom (fragment): basis of mobility region from pBR322
   5767..5802    -  CDS            rop (fragment): Rop protein, which maintains plasmids at low copy number; rop
   5870..90      -  misc_feature   CEN/ARS (across the origin): S. cerevisiae CEN6 centromere fused to an autonomously replicating sequence
