[The description below was written by a language model from this plasmid's Addgene catalogue record and pLannotate feature annotations shown in this document.]
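Description:
pSCL.037 is a yeast expression plasmid built on the pZS165 backbone that carries the Escherichia coli retron Eco1 (Ec86) components, a reverse transcriptase and its wild-type non-coding RNA, under the galactose-inducible Gal7 promoter. It is a shuttle vector. In E. coli it is maintained at high copy through a ColE1/pUC-type origin and selected with ampicillin via the β-lactamase gene. In Saccharomyces cerevisiae a CEN6/ARS element supports stable, low-copy episomal replication, and the URA3 marker with its own promoter allows selection on uracil-deficient medium and counterselection with 5-FOA. An f1 origin and short remnants of lacZα, a T7 promoter, a LEU2 promoter, bom and rop are also detected, and these appear to be backbone leftovers rather than functional parts.

The reverse transcriptase coding sequence is human codon optimised and is annotated by its match to the E. coli retron RT. Its conserved YXDD catalytic motif has been changed to YXAA, giving a catalytically dead enzyme. The ncRNA is the unmodified wild-type version with a1/a2 complementary regions of 12 bases. The automated feature table does not annotate the ncRNA or the Gal7 promoter separately, so their exact positions relative to the RT are not stated.

In an active retron, the RT uses the folded ncRNA as both primer and template to produce multicopy single-stranded DNA (msDNA). With the active site disabled, no reverse-transcribed DNA should be made. The construct therefore most plausibly serves as a negative control in yeast, alongside active-RT versions, in work using retron-derived DNA for genome editing, though the record states only that it expresses the dead RT and ncRNA in yeast.
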