Addgene plasmid #184966: pSCL.037
Purpose: Express -Eco1 dead RT and ncRNA in yeasst
Depositing lab: Seth Shipman. Depositing organization: J. David Gladstone Institutes. Publication: Precise genome editing across kingdoms of life using retron-derived DNA. Lopez SC, Crawford KD, Lear SK, Bhattarai-Kline S, Shipman SL. Nat Chem Biol. 2022 Feb;18(2):199-206. doi: 10.1038/s41589-021-00927-y. Epub 2021 Dec 23. PubMed 34949838.
Backbone
  Vector backbone: pZS165 (Addgene plasmid #114451)
  Vector type: Yeast Expression
Growth in bacteria
  Bacterial resistance: Ampicillin, 100 μg/mL
  Growth temperature: 37°C
  Growth strain: DH5alpha
  Copy number: High Copy
Gene/Insert
  Gene/Insert name: Eco1: RT and ncRNA(wt), a1/a2 length: 12, dead RT
  Species: E. coli
  Mutation: Human codon optimized RT, YXDD catalytic region mutated to YXAA dead catalytic region
  Promoter: Gal7
  Cloning method: Gibson Cloning
Terms and licenses: Academic/Nonprofit Terms; Industry Terms: Not Available to Industry
How to cite: pSCL.037 was a gift from Seth Shipman (Addgene plasmid # 184966 ; http://n2t.net/addgene:184966 ; RRID:Addgene_184966)
